>Addgene plasmid #18657 | pBB14 | depositor full sequence | sequence record 8803 | Author sequence
TAGTTATTAATAGTAATCAATTACGGGGTCATTAGTTCATAGCCCATATATGGAGTTCCGCGTTACATAA
CTTACGGTAAATGGCCCGCCTGGCTGACCGCCCAACGACCCCCGCCCATTGACGTCAATAATGACGTATG
TTCCCATAGTAACGCCAATAGGGACTTTCCATTGACGTCAATGGGTGGAGTATTTACGGTAAACTGCCCA
CTTGGCAGTACATCAAGTGTATCATATGCCAAGTACGCCCCCTATTGACGTCAATGACGGTAAATGGCCC
GCCTGGCATTATGCCCAGTACATGACCTTATGGGACTTTCCTACTTGGCAGTACATCTACGTATTAGTCA
TCGCTATTACCATGGTGATGCGGTTTTGGCAGTACATCAATGGGCGTGGATAGCGGTTTGACTCACGGGG
ATTTCCAAGTCTCCACCCCATTGACGTCAATGGGAGTTTGTTTTGGCACCAAAATCAACGGGACTTTCCA
AAATGTCGTAACAACTCCGCCCCATTGACGCAAATGGGCGGTAGGCGTGTACGGTGGGAGGTCTATATAA
GCAGAGCTGGTTTAGTGAACCGTCAGATCCGCTAGCGCTACCGGACTCAGATCTCGAGCTCAAGCTTCGA
ATTCCGCCCGCATTCCGACATGCCCGCCGCCGCCCCCGCCGACATGGACACGTTCGACCCCAGCGCCCCC
GTCCCGACGAGCGTCTCTAACCCGGCCGCCGACGTCCTGCTGGCCCCCAAGGGACCCCGCTCCCCGCTGC
GCCCCCAGGACGACTCGGACTGCTACTACAGCGAGAGCGACAACGAGACGCCCAGCGAGTTCCTGCGCCG
CGTGGGACGCCGGCAGGCGGCGCGCCGGAGACGCCGCCGCTGCCTGATGGGCGTCGCGATCAGCGCCGCC
GCGCTGGTCATCTGCTCGCTGTCGGCGCTGATCGGGGGCATCATCGCCCGGCACGTGCGGGATCCACCGG
TCGCCACCATGGTGAGCAAGGGCGAGGAGCTGTTCACCGGGGTGGTGCCCATCCTGGTCGAGCTGGACGG
CGACGTAAACGGCCACAAGTTCAGCGTGTCCGGCGAGGGCGAGGGCGATGCCACCTACGGCAAGCTGACC
CTGAAGTTCATCTGCACCACCGGCAAGCTGCCCGTGCCCTGGCCCACCCTCGTGACCACCCTGACCTACG
GCGTGCAGTGCTTCAGCCGCTACCCCGACCACATGAAGCAGCACGACTTCTTCAAGTCCGCCATGCCCGA
AGGCTACGTCCAGGAGCGCACCATCTTCTTCAAGGACGACGGCAACTACAAGACCCGCGCCGAGGTGAAG
TTCGAGGGCGACACCCTGGTGAACCGCATCGAGCTGAAGGGCATCGACTTCAAGGAGGACGGCAACATCC
TGGGGCACAAGCTGGAGTACAACTACAACAGCCACAACGTCTATATCATGGCCGACAAGCAGAAGAACGG
CATCAAGGTGAACTTCAAGATCCGCCACAACATCGAGGACGGCAGCGTGCAGCTCGCCGACCACTACCAG
CAGAACACCCCCATCGGCGACGGCCCCGTGCTGCTGCCCGACAACCACTACCTGAGCACCCAGTCCGCCC
TGAGCAAAGACCCCAACGAGAAGCGCGATCACATGGTCCTGCTGGAGTTCGTGACCGCCGCCGGGATCAC
TCTCGGCATGGACGAGCTGTACAAGTAAAGCGGCCGCGACTCTAGATCATAATCAGCCATACCACATTTG
TAGAGGTTTTACTTGCTTTAAAAAACCTCCCACACCTCCCCCTGAACCTGAAACATAAAATGAATGCAAT
TGTTGTTGTTAACTTGTTTATTGCAGCTTATAATGGTTACAAATAAAGCAATAGCATCACAAATTTCACA
AATAAAGCATTTTTTTCACTGCATTCTAGTTGTGGTTTGTCCAAACTCATCAATGTATCTTAAGGCGTAA
ATTGTAAGCGTTAATATTTTGTTAAAATTCGCGTTAAATTTTTGTTAAATCAGCTCATTTTTTAACCAAT
AGGCCGAAATCGGCAAAATCCCTTATAAATCAAAAGAATAGACCGAGATAGGGT
[37 nt withheld, positions 2085-2121]
AAAGAACGTGGACTCCAACGTCAAAGG
[49 nt withheld, positions 2149-2197]
T
[91 nt withheld, positions 2199-2289]
G
[124 nt withheld, positions 2291-2414]
CAGGTGGCACTTTTCGGGGAAATGTGCGCGGAACCCCTATTTGTTTATTTTTCTAAATACATTCAAATAT
GTATCCGCTCATGAGACAATAACCCTGATAAATGCTTCAATAATATTGAAAAAGGAAGAGTCCTGAGGCG
GAAAGAACCAGCTGTGGAATGTGTGTCAGTTAGGGTGTGGAAAGTCCCCAGGCTCCCCAGCAGGCAGAAG
TATGCAAAGCATGCATCTCAATTAGTCAGCAACCAGGTGTGGAAAGTCCCCAGGCTCCCCAGCAGGCAGA
AGTATGCAAAGCATGCATCTCAATTAGTCAGCAACCATAGTCCCGCCCCTAACTCCGCCCATCCCGCCCC
TAACTCCGCCCAGTTCCGCCCATTCTCCGCCCCATGGCTGACTAATTTTTTTTATTTATGCAGAGGCCGA
GGCCGCCTCGGCCTCTGAGCTATTCCAGAAGTAGTGAGGAGGCTTTTTTGGAGGCCTAGGCTTTTGCAAA
GATCGATCAAGAGACAGGATGAGGATCGTTTCGCATGATTGAACAAGATGGATTGCACGCAGGTTCTCCG
GCCGCTTGGGTGGAGAGGCTATTCGGCTATGACTGGGCACAACAGACAATCGGCTGCTCTGATGCCGCCG
TGTTCCGGCTGTCAGCGCAGGGGCGCCCGGTTCTTTTTGTCAAGACCGACCTGTCCGGTGCCCTGAATGA
ACTGCAAGACGAGGCAGCGCGGCTATCGTGGCTGGCCACGACGGGCGTTCCTTGCGCAGCTGTGCTCGAC
GTTGTCACTGAAGCGGGAAGGGACTGGCTGCTATTGGGCGAAGTGCCGGGGCAGGATCTCCTGTCATCTC
ACCTTGCTCCTGCCGAGAAAGTATCCATCATGGCTGATGCAATGCGGCGGCTGCATACGCTTGATCCGGC
TACCTGCCCATTCGACCACCAAGCGAAACATCGCATCGAGCGAGCACGTACTCGGATGGAAGCCGGTCTT
GTCGATCAGGATGATCTGGACGAAGAGCATCAGGGGCTCGCGCCAGCCGAACTGTTCGCCAGGCTCAAGG
CGAGCATGCCCGACGGCGAGGATCTCGTCGTGACCCATGGCGATGCCTGCTTGCCGAATATCATGGTGGA
AAATGGCCGCTTTTCTGGATTCATCGACTGTGGCCGGCTGGGTGTGGCGGACCGCTATCAGGACATAGCG
TTGGCTACCCGTGATATTGCTGAAGAGCTTGGCGGCGAATGGGCTGACCGCTTCCTCGTGCTTTACGGTA
TCGCCGCTCCCGATTCGCAGCGCATCGCCTTCTATCGCCTTCTTGACGAGTTCTTCTGAGCGGGACTCTG
GGGTTCGAAATGACCGACCAAGCGACGCCCAACCTGCCATCACGAGATTTCGATTCCACCGCCGCCTTCT
ATGAAAGGTTGGGCTTCGGAATCGTTTTCCGGGACGCCGGCTGGATGATCCTCCAGCGCGGGGATCTCAT
GCTGGAGTTCTTCGCCCACCCTAGGGGGAGGCTAACTGAAACACGGAAGGAGACAATACCGGAAGGAACC
CGCGCTATGACGGCAATAAAAAGACAGAATAAAACGCACGGTGTTGGGTCGTTTGTTCATAAACGCGGGG
TTCGGTCCCAGGGCTGGCACTCTGTCGATACCCCACCGAGACCCCATTGGGGCCAATACGCCCGCGTTTC
TTCCTTTTCCCCACCCCACCCCCCAAGTTCGGGTGAAGGCCCAGGGCTCGCAGCCAACGTCGGGGCGGCA
GGCCCTGCCATAGCCTCAGGTTACTCATATATACTTTAGATTGATTTAAAACTTCATTTTTAATTTAAAA
GGATCTAGGTGAAGATCCTTTTTGATAATCTCATGACCAAAATCCCTTAACGTGAGTTTTCGTTCCACTG
AGCGTCAGACCCCGTAGAAAAGATCAAAGGATCTTCTTGAGATCCTTTTTTTCTGCGCGTAATCTGCTGC
TTGCAAACAAAAAAACCACCGCTACCAGCGGTGGTTTGTTTGCCGGATCAAGAGCTACCAACTCTTTTTC
CGAAGGTAACTGGCTTCAGCAGAGCGCAGATACCAAATACTGTCCTTCTAGTGTAGCCGTAGTTAGGCCA
CCACTTCAAGAACTCTGTAGCACCGCCTACATACCTCGCTCTGCTAATCCTGTTACCAGTGGCTGCTGCC
AGTGGCGATAAGTCGTGTCTTACCGGGTTGGACTCAAGACGATAGTTACCGGATAAGGCGCAGCGGTCGG
GCTGAACGGGGGGTTCGTGCACACAGCCCAGCTTGGAGCGAACGACCTACACCGAACTGAGATACCTACA
GCGTGAGCTATGAGAAAGCGCCACGCTTCCCGAAGGGAGAAAGGCGGACAGGTATCCGGTAAGCGGCAGG
GTCGGAACAGGAGAGCGCACGAGGGAGCTTCCAGGGGGAAACGCCTGGTATCTTTATAGTCCTGTCGGGT
TTCGCCACCTCTGACTTGAGCGTCGATTTTTGTGATGCTCGTCAGGGGGGCGGAGCCTATGGAAAAACGC
CAGCAACGCGGCCTTTTTACGGTTCCTGGCCTTTTGCTGGCCTTTTGCTCACATGTTCTTTCCTGCGTTA
TCCCCTGATTCTGTGGATAACCGTATTACCGCCATGCAT
Features (pLannotate 1.2.2; 15 found; start..end, strand, type, name):
     61..364     +  enhancer       CMV enhancer: human cytomegalovirus immediate early enhancer
    365..568     +  promoter       CMV promoter: human cytomegalovirus (CMV) immediate early promoter
    591..634     +  misc_feature   MCS (fragment): multiple cloning site
    650..967     +  CDS            US9_SUHVR: Experimental evidence at protein level: Swiss-Prot protein existence level 1. Essential for the anterograde spread of the infection throughout the host nervous system. Together with the gE/gI heterodimer, US9 is involved in the sorting and transport of viral structural components toward axon tips. From Suid herpesvirus 1 (strain Rice) (SuHV-1) (Pseudorabies virus (strain Rice)).
    989..1708    +  CDS            EGFP: the original enhanced GFP (Yang et al., 1996) mammalian codon-optimized
   1725..1808    +  CDS            large T antigen (fragment): large T antigen from SV40 (simian virus 40)
   1831..1952    +  polyA_signal   SV40 poly(A) signal: SV40 polyadenylation signal
   1986..2414    -  rep_origin     f1 ori (sequence partly withheld): f1 bacteriophage origin of replication; arrow indicates direction of (+) strand synthesis
   2441..2545    +  promoter       AmpR promoter: bla
   2547..2904    +  promoter       SV40 promoter: SV40 enhancer and early promoter
   2939..3733    +  CDS            NeoR/KanR: aminoglycoside phosphotransferase from Tn5; aph(3')-II (or nptII); confers resistance to neomycin, kanamycin, and G418 (Geneticin®)
   3754..3906    +  CDS            ble (fragment): BLE_KLEPN - Experimental evidence at protein level: Swiss-Prot protein existence level 1. Binding protein with a strong affinity to the bleomycin family of antibiotics. Binds to CL990; an antimitotic-antibiotic compound. From Klebsiella pneumoniae.
   3965..4012    +  polyA_signal   HSV TK poly(A) signal: herpes simplex virus thymidine kinase polyadenylation signal (Cole and Stacy, 1985)
   4103..4119    -  polyA_signal   bGH poly(A) signal (fragment): bovine growth hormone polyadenylation signal
   4341..4929    +  rep_origin     ori: high-copy-number ColE1/pMB1/pBR322/pUC origin of replication
