[The description below was written by a language model from this plasmid's Addgene catalogue record and pLannotate feature annotations shown in this document.]
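Description:
pBB14 is a mammalian expression plasmid built on the Clontech pEGFP-N1 backbone that encodes the pseudorabies virus (suid herpesvirus 1) Us9 protein fused at its C terminus to EGFP. The Us9 coding region was modified so that an EcoRI site lies upstream of the first methionine and the stop codon is replaced by a BamHI site. This allowed the fragment to be ligated in frame into the vector's multiple cloning site ahead of EGFP, and both sites are retained. According to the record, the first 106 amino acids of Us9 are intact. Transcription of the fusion is driven by the human cytomegalovirus immediate early enhancer and promoter and terminated by the SV40 polyadenylation signal.

The plasmid replicates in bacteria from a high-copy ColE1/pUC-type origin and also carries an f1 phage origin, which permits single-stranded DNA production. Selection relies on a single Tn5 aminoglycoside phosphotransferase gene (NeoR/KanR) placed behind tandem promoters. A bacterial bla-type promoter gives kanamycin resistance in E. coli, while the SV40 enhancer/early promoter, paired with the HSV thymidine kinase polyadenylation signal, allows G418 selection of transfected mammalian cells. The short large T antigen, ble and bGH poly(A) fragments in the annotation appear to be partial matches to backbone sequence rather than functional elements.

Us9 is annotated as a viral membrane protein needed for anterograde spread of infection in the nervous system. It acts with the gE/gI heterodimer in sorting viral structural components toward axon tips. The associated publication characterises Us9 as a phosphorylated, tail-anchored type II membrane protein. A fluorescent Us9-EGFP fusion of this kind is suited to visualising the protein's localisation and trafficking in transfected cells.
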