Addgene plasmid #18657: pBB14
Depositing lab: Lynn Enquist. Depositing organization: Princeton University. Publication: The Us9 gene product of pseudorabies virus, an alphaherpesvirus, is a phosphorylated, tail-anchored type II membrane protein. Brideau AD, Banfield BW, Enquist LW. J Virol. 1998 Jun . 72(6):4560-70. PubMed 9573219.
Backbone
  Vector backbone: pEGFP-N1
  Backbone manufacturer: Clontech
  Backbone size w/o insert (bp): 4700
  Vector type: Mammalian Expression
Growth in bacteria
  Bacterial resistance: Kanamycin, 50 μg/mL
  Growth temperature: 37°C
  Growth strain: DH5alpha
  Copy number: High Copy
Gene/Insert
  Gene/Insert name: Us9-EGFP gene fusion
  Insert size (bp): 358
  Mutation: First 106 amino acids of Us9 are intact. The stop codon was mutated and a BamHI site introduced. Also introduced an EcoRI site upstream of the 1st methionine. Digested with EcoRI+BamHI and ligated into EGFP-N1.
  GenBank ID: AY368490
  Tag / fusion protein: EGFP (C terminal on backbone)
  Cloning method: Restriction Enzyme; 5′ cloning site EcoRI (not destroyed); 3′ cloning site BamHI (not destroyed)
  Sequencing primers: 5′ n/a; 3′ n/a
Terms and licenses: Academic/Nonprofit Terms; Industry Terms: Not Available to Industry
How to cite: pBB14 was a gift from Lynn Enquist (Addgene plasmid # 18657 ; http://n2t.net/addgene:18657 ; RRID:Addgene_18657)
