>Addgene plasmid #18657 | pBB14 | addgene partial sequence | sequence record 24607 | EGFP-N 5'-CGTCGCCGTCCAGCTCGACCAG-3'
CACCGGTNAAGCTTCTCGCCCTTGCTCACCATGGTGGCGACCGGTGGATCCCGCACGTGCCGGGCGATGA
TGCCCCCGATCAGCGCCGACAGCGAGCAGATGACCAGCGCGGCGGCGCTGATCGCGACGCCCATCAGGCA
GCGGCGGCGTCTCCGGCGCGCCGCCTGCCGGCGTCCCACGCGGCGCAGGAACTCGCTGGGCGTCTCGTTG
TCGCTCTCGCTGTAGTAGCAGTCCGAGTCGTCCTGGGGGCGCAGCGGGGAGCGGGGTCCCTTGGGGGCCA
GCAGGACGTCGGCGGCCGGGTTAGAGACGCTCGTCGGGACGGGGGCGCTGGGGTCGAACGTGTCCATGTC
GGCGGGGGCGGCGGCGGGCATGTCGGAATGCGGGCGGAATTCGAAGCTTGAGCTCGAGATCTGAGTCCGG
TAGCGCTAGCGGATCTGACGGTTCACTAAACCAGCTCTGCTTATATAGACCTCCCACCGTACACGCCTAC
CGCCCATTTGCGTCAATGGGGCGGAGTTGTTACGACATTTTGGAAAGTCCCGTTGATTTTGGTGCCAAAA
CAAACTCCCATTGACGTCAATGGGGTGGAGACTTGGAAATCCCCGTATCTNNNNNNNNNNNNNNNCCCCN
NTTGATTGATTGCCAAACGANATCACCATGGTAATAGCGATGACTAATACGTAGATGTACTGCCAAGTAG
GAAAGTCCCATAAGGTCATGTACTGGGCATAATGCCAGGCGGGCCATTTACNGTCATTGACGTCAATAGG
GGCGTANTGCATATGATACACTGANTATGCCANTGGCAGTTACGTAATATCACCATGANTC
